>Addgene plasmid #21309 | pGL3-VEGFR2-570 | addgene partial sequence | sequence record 27103 | 21309 with RVprimer3
ACTTTCTCTATCGATAGGTACCGAGCTCAGCAACCAGATTCAGCTTTTTAAACTACAATTATACTGGCCA
AACAAAATACCCTTATACAAAAACCAAAACTACTGGCAGGAGTCGCTGCCAGCTTGCGACCCGGCATACT
TGGCTGAGTATCCGCTTCTCCCTTGTGGCTCCAAACTGCTGCAGATTCTCGGCCACTTCAGACGCGCGCG
ATGGCGAAGAGGGTCCTGCACTTTGACGCGCCTGGTGAGGGAGCGCTGCTCTTCGCAGCGCTCCTGGTGA
TGCTCCCCAAATTTCGGGGACCGGCAAGCGATTAAATCTTGGAGTTGCTCAGCGCCCGTTACCGAGTACT
TTTTATTTACACCAGAAACAAAGTTGTTGCTCTGGGATGTTCTCTCCTGGGCGACTTGGGGCCCAGCGCA
GTCCAGTTGTGTGGGGAAATGGGCAGATGTAAATGGGCTTGGGGAGCTGGAGATCCCCGCCGGGTACCCG
GGTGAGGGGCGGGCCATGGNGCATTGACCTGTACCTATTAACCCACGTGNCCGGAATGC
