[The description below was written by a language model from this plasmid's Addgene catalogue record.]
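Description:
pGL3-VEGFR2-570 is a luciferase reporter plasmid built on the Promega pGL3 backbone (about 4.8 kb without insert). It is maintained in E. coli as a high-copy plasmid under ampicillin selection. The record does not include a feature table and does not say which pGL3 variant was used. The arrangement of the insert is nonetheless consistent with a promoterless reporter, in which the cloned fragment supplies the transcriptional control for the firefly luciferase gene.

The insert is an 838 bp fragment of the human VEGFR2 promoter (gene KDR, also known as FLK1 or CD309). It spans positions -570 to +268 of the promoter according to the depositor's note, so it includes upstream regulatory sequence together with part of the transcribed region. It was cloned between the SacI and XhoI sites, both of which are retained. These sites lie in the multiple cloning region upstream of luciferase, and the listed sequencing primers flank the insert from the vector side and from within the luciferase coding sequence. When the plasmid is transfected into mammalian cells, luciferase output reports the activity of this VEGFR2 promoter segment.

The "-570" in the name marks the 5′ boundary of the fragment, a naming style typical of promoter deletion series, although the record does not describe any related constructs. The associated publication concerns a mechanosensitive transcriptional mechanism that controls angiogenesis. This suggests the plasmid was used to measure how transcription factors or mechanical cues regulate VEGFR2 expression. No mammalian selection marker is recorded, which fits use in transient reporter assays.
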