Addgene plasmid #21309: pGL3-VEGFR2-570
Depositing lab: Donald Ingber. Depositing organization: Harvard Medical School. Publication: A mechanosensitive transcriptional mechanism that controls angiogenesis. Mammoto A, Connor KM, Mammoto T, Yung CW, Huh D, Aderman CM, Mostoslavsky G, Smith LE, Ingber DE. Nature. 2009 Feb 26. 457(7233):1103-8. 10.1038/nature07765 PubMed 19242469.
Backbone
  Vector backbone: pGL3
  Backbone manufacturer: Promega
  Backbone size w/o insert (bp): 4818
  Vector type: Luciferase
Growth in bacteria
  Bacterial resistance: Ampicillin, 100 μg/mL
  Growth temperature: 37°C
  Growth strain: DH5alpha
  Copy number: High Copy
Gene/Insert
  Gene/Insert name: VEGFR2 promoter (alt name: VEGFR2)
  Species: H. sapiens (human)
  Insert size (bp): 838
  Entrez Gene: KDR (a.k.a. CD309, FLK1, VEGFR, VEGFR2)
  Cloning method: Restriction Enzyme; 5′ cloning site SacI (not destroyed); 3′ cloning site XhoI (not destroyed)
  Sequencing primers: 5′ RVprimer3; 3′ LucNrev
Terms and licenses: Academic/Nonprofit Terms; Industry Terms: Not Available to Industry
Depositor comments: -570 to +268 region of the promoter.
How to cite: pGL3-VEGFR2-570 was a gift from Donald Ingber (Addgene plasmid # 21309 ; http://n2t.net/addgene:21309 ; RRID:Addgene_21309)
